>Addgene plasmid #53153 | CD58-bio-His | depositor full sequence | sequence record 82776 | CD58-bio-His sequence 7301 bps
GTCGACCTCCATCACGGCCTATAAGAGTGAGGGGGAGTCAGCGGAGTTCTCCTTCCCACTCAACCTTGGA
GAGGAAAGCCTGCAGGGAGAGTTGAGATGGAAGGCAGAGAAGGCTCCTTCTTCCCAGTCCTGGATCACCT
TCTCCCTAAAGAACCAAAAGGTGTCTGTGCAGAAGTCTACTAGCAACCCCAAGTTCCAGCTGTCCGAAAC
GCTCCCACTCACCCTTCAGATACCCCAGGTCTCCCTTCAGTTTGCTGGTTCTGGCAACCTGACCCTGACT
CTGGACAGAGGGATACTGTATCAGGAAGTGAACCTGGTGGTGATGAAAGTGACTCAGCCCGACAGCAACA
CTTTGACCTGTGAGGTGATGGGACCCACCTCACCCAAGATGAGACTGATCTTGAAGCAGGAGAATCAGGA
GGCCAGGGTCTCCAGGCAGGAGAAAGTGATTCAAGTGCAGGCCCCTGAAGCAGGGGTGTGGCAATGTCTA
CTGAGTGAAGGTGAAGAGGTCAAGATGGACTCCAAGATCCAGGTTTTATCCAAAGGGTTGAATTCCGGCA
GCCTGCACCACATCCTGGACGCCCAGAAGATGCTGTGGAACCACAGGGACAGGAACCTGCCTCCTCTGGC
CCCTCTGGGCCCCCACCACCATCACCACCATTGAGTCTAGACACGTGATTAATTAAGGATCCCCCGACCT
CGACCTCTGGCTAATAAAGGAAATTTATTTTCATTGCAATAGTGTGTTGGAATTTTTTGTGTCTCTCACT
CGGAAGGACATATGGGAGGGCAAATCATTTGGTCGAGATCCCTCGGAGATCTCTAGCTAGAGGATCGATC
CCCGCCCCGGACGAACTAAACCTGACTACGACATCTCTGCCCCTTCTTCGCGGGGCAGTGCATGTAATCC
CTTCAGTTGGTTGGTACAACTTGCCAACTGGGCCCTGTTCCACATGTGACACGGGGGGGGACCAAACACA
AAGGGGTTCTCTGACTGTAGTTGACATCCTTATAAATGGATGTGCACATTTGCCAACACTGAGTGGCTTT
CATCCTGGAGCAGACTTTGCAGTCTGTGGACTGCAACACAACATTGCCTTTATGTGTAACTCTTGGCTGA
AGCTCTTACACCAATGCTGGGGGACATGTACCTCCCAGGGGCCCAGGAAGACTACGGGAGGCTACACCAA
CGTCAATCAGAGGGGCCTGTGTAGCTACCGATAAGCGGACCCTCAAGAGGGCATTAGCAATAGTGTTTAT
AAGGCCCCCTTGTTAACCCTAAACGGGTAGCATATGCTTCCCGGGTAGTAGTATATACTATCCAGACTAA
CCCTAATTCAATAGCATATGTTACCCAACGGGAAGCATATGCTATCGAATTAGGGTTAGTAAAAGGGTCC
TAAGGAACAGCGATATCTCCCACCCCATGAGCTGTCACGGTTTTATTTACATGGGGTCAGGATTCCACGA
GGGTAGTGAACCATTTTAGTCACAAGGGCAGTGGCTGAAGATCAAGGAGCGGGCAGTGAACTCTCCTGAA
TCTTCGCCTGCTTCTTCATTCTCCTTCGTTTAGCTAATAGAATAACTGCTGAGTTGTGAACAGTAAGGTG
TATGTGAGGTGCTCGAAAACAAGGTTTCAGGTGACGCCCCCAGAATAAAATTTGGACGGGGGGTTCAGTG
GTGGCATTGTGCTATGACACCAATATAACCCTCACAAACCCCTTGGGCAATAAATACTAGTGTAGGAATG
AAACATTCTGAATATCTTTAACAATAGAAATCCATGGGGTGGGGACAAGCCGTAAAGACTGGATGTCCAT
CTCACACGAATTTATGGCTATGGGCAACACATAATCCTAGTGCAATATGATACTGGGGTTATTAAGATGT
GTCCCAGGCAGGGACCAAGACAGGTGAACCATGTTGTTACACTCTATTTGTAACAAGGGGAAAGAGAGTG
GACGCCGACAGCAGCGGACTCCACTGGTTGTCTCTAACACCCCCGAAAATTAAACGGGGCTCCACGCCAA
TGGGGCCCATAAACAAAGACAAGTGGCCACTCTTTTTTTTGAAATTGTGGAGTGGGGGCACGCGTCAGCC
CCCACACGCCGCCCTGCGGTTTTGGACTGTAAAATAAGGGTGTAATAACTTGGCTGATTGTAACCCCGCT
AACCACTGCGGTCAAACCACTTGCCCACAAAACCACTAATGGCACCCCGGGGAATACCTGCATAAGTAGG
TGGGCGGGCCAAGATAGGGGCGCGATTGCTGCGATCTGGAGGACAAATTACACACACTTGCGCCTGAGCG
CCAAGCACAGGGTTGTTGGTCCTCATATTCACGAGGTCGCTGAGAGCACGGTGGGCTAATGTTGCCATGG
GTAGCATATACTACCCAAATATCTGGATAGCATATGCTATCCTAATCTATATCTGGGTAGCATAGGCTAT
CCTAATCTATATCTGGGTAGCATATGCTATCCTAATCTATATCTGGGTAGTATATGCTATCCTAATTTAT
ATCTGGGTAGCATAGGCTATCCTAATCTATATCTGGGTAGCATATGCTATCCTAATCTATATCTGGGTAG
TATATGCTATCCTAATCTGTATCCGGGTAGCATATGCTATCCTAATAGAGATTAGGGTAGTATATGCTAT
CCTAATTTATATCTGGGTAGCATATACTACCCAAATATCTGGATAGCATATGCTATCCTAATCTATATCT
GGGTAGCATATGCTATCCTAATCTATATCTGGGTAGCATAGGCTATCCTAATCTATATCTGGGTAGCATA
TGCTATCCTAATCTATATCTGGGTAGTATATGCTATCCTAATTTATATCTGGGTAGCATAGGCTATCCTA
ATCTATATCTGGGTAGCATATGCTATCCTAATCTATATCTGGGTAGTATATGCTATCCTAATCTGTATCC
GGGTAGCATATGCTATCCTCATGATAAGCTGTCAAACATGAGAATTTTCTTGAAGACGAAAGGGCCTCGT
GATACGCCTATTTTTATAGGTTAATGTCATGATAATAATGGTTTCTTAGACGTCAGGTGGCACTTTTCGG
GGAAATGTGCGCGGAACCCCTATTTGTTTATTTTTCTAAATACATTCAAATATGTATCCGCTCATGAGAC
AATAACCCTGATAAATGCTTCAATAATATTGAAAAAGGAAGAGTATGAGTATTCAACATTTCCGTGTCGC
CCTTATTCCCTTTTTTGCGGCATTTTGCCTTCCTGTTTTTGCTCACCCAGAAACGCTGGTGAAAGTAAAA
GATGCTGAAGATCAGTTGGGTGCACGAGTGGGTTACATCGAACTGGATCTCAACAGCGGTAAGATCCTTG
AGAGTTTTCGCCCCGAAGAACGTTTTCCAATGATGAGCACTTTTAAAGTTCTGCTATGTGGCGCGGTATT
ATCCCGTGTTGACGCCGGGCAAGAGCAACTCGGTCGCCGCATACACTATTCTCAGAATGACTTGGTTGAG
TACTCACCAGTCACAGAAAAGCATCTTACGGATGGCATGACAGTAAGAGAATTATGCAGTGCTGCCATAA
CCATGAGTGATAACACTGCGGCCAACTTACTTCTGACAACGATCGGAGGACCGAAGGAGCTAACCGCTTT
TTTGCACAACATGGGGGATCATGTAACTCGCCTTGATCGTTGGGAACCGGAGCTGAATGAAGCCATACCA
AACGACGAGCGTGACACCACGATGCCTGCAGCAATGGCAACAACGTTGCGCAAACTATTAACTGGCGAAC
TACTTACTCTAGCTTCCCGGCAACAATTAATAGACTGGATGGAGGCGGATAAAGTTGCAGGACCACTTCT
GCGCTCGGCCCTTCCGGCTGGCTGGTTTATTGCTGATAAATCTGGAGCCGGTGAGCGTGGGTCTCGCGGT
ATCATTGCAGCACTGGGGCCAGATGGTAAGCCCTCCCGTATCGTAGTTATCTACACGACGGGGAGTCAGG
CAACTATGGATGAACGAAATAGACAGATCGCTGAGATAGGTGCCTCACTGATTAAGCATTGGTAACTGTC
AGACCAAGTTTACTCATATATACTTTAGATTGATTTAAAACTTCATTTTTAATTTAAAAGGATCTAGGTG
AAGATCCTTTTTGATAATCTCATGACCAAAATCCCTTAACGTGAGTTTTCGTTCCACTGAGCGTCAGACC
CCGTAGAAAAGATCAAAGGATCTTCTTGAGATCCTTTTTTTCTGCGCGTAATCTGCTGCTTGCAAACAAA
AAAACCACCGCTACCAGCGGTGGTTTGTTTGCCGGATCAAGAGCTACCAACTCTTTTTCCGAAGGTAACT
GGCTTCAGCAGAGCGCAGATACCAAATACTGTTCTTCTAGTGTAGCCGTAGTTAGGCCACCACTTCAAGA
ACTCTGTAGCACCGCCTACATACCTCGCTCTGCTAATCCTGTTACCAGTGGCTGCTGCCAGTGGCGATAA
GTCGTGTCTTACCGGGTTGGACTCAAGACGATAGTTACCGGATAAGGCGCAGCGGTCGGGCTGAACGGGG
GGTTCGTGCACACAGCCCAGCTTGGAGCGAACGACCTACACCGAACTGAGATACCTACAGCGTGAGCTAT
GAGAAAGCGCCACGCTTCCCGAAGGGAGAAAGGCGGACAGGTATCCGGTAAGCGGCAGGGTCGGAACAGG
AGAGCGCACGAGGGAGCTTCCAGGGGGAAACGCCTGGTATCTTTATAGTCCTGTCGGGTTTCGCCACCTC
TGACTTGAGCGTCGATTTTTGTGATGCTCGTCAGGGGGGCGGAGCCTATGGAAAAACGCCAGCAACGCGG
CCTTTTTACGGTTCCTGGCCTTTTGCTGGCCTTTTGCTCACATGTTCTTTCCTGCGTTATCCCCTGATTC
TGTGGATAACCGTATTACCGCCTTTGAGTGAGCTGATACCGCTCGCCGCAGCCGAACGACCGAGCGCAGC
GAGTCAGTGAGCGAGGAAGCGGAAGAGCGCCCAATACGCAAACCGCCTCTCCCCGCGCGTTGGCCGATTC
ATTAATGCAGCTGGCACGACAGGTTTCCCGACTGGAAAGCGGGCAGTGAGCGCAACGCAATTAATGTGAG
TTAGCTCACTCATTAGGCACCCCAGGCTTTACACTTTATGCTTCCGGCTCGTATGTTGTGTGGAATTGTG
AGCGGATAACAATTTCACACAGGAAACAGCTATGACCATGATTACGCCAAGCTCTAGCTAGAGGTCGACC
AATTCTCATGTTTGACAGCTTATCATCGCAGATCCGGGCAACGTTGTTGCCATTGCTGCAGGCGCAGAAC
TGGTAGGTATGGAAGATCTATACATTGAATCAATATTGGCAATTAGCCATATTAGTCATTGGTTATATAG
CATAAATCAATATTGGCTATTGGCCATTGCATACGTTGTATCTATATCATAATATGTACATTTATATTGG
CTCATGTCCAATATGACCGCCATGTTGACATTGATTATTGACTAGTTATTAATAGTAATCAATTACGGGG
TCATTAGTTCATAGCCCATATATGGAGTTCCGCGTTACATAACTTACGGTAAATGGCCCGCCTGGCTGAC
CGCCCAACGACCCCCGCCCATTGACGTCAATAATGACGTATGTTCCCATAGTAACGCCAATAGGGACTTT
CCATTGACGTCAATGGGTGGAGTATTTACGGTAAACTGCCCACTTGGCAGTACATCAAGTGTATCATATG
CCAAGTCCGCCCCCTATTGACGTCAATGACGGTAAATGGCCCGCCTGGCATTATGCCCAGTACATGACCT
TACGGGACTTTCCTACTTGGCAGTACATCTACGTATTAGTCATCGCTATTACCATGGTGATGCGGTTTTG
GCAGTACACCAATGGGCGTGGATAGCGGTTTGACTCACGGGGATTTCCAAGTCTCCACCCCATTGACGTC
AATGGGAGTTTGTTTTGGCACCAAAATCAACGGGACTTTCCAAAATGTCGTAATAACCCCGCCCCGTTGA
CGCAAATGGGCGGTAGGCGTGTACGGTGGGAGGTCTATATAAGCAGAGCTCGTTTAGTGAACCGTCAGAT
CCTCACTCTCTTCCGCATCGCTGTCTGCGAGGGCCAGCTGTTGGGCTCGCGGTTGAGGACAAACTCTTCG
CGGTCTTTCCAGTACTCTTGGATCGGAAACCCGTCGGCCTCCGAACGGTACTCCGCCACCGAGGGACCTG
AGCGAGTCCGCATCGACCGGATCGGAAAACCTCTCGAGAAAGGCGTCTAACCAGTCACAGTCGCAAGGTA
GGCTGAGCACCGTGGCGGGCGGCAGCGGGTGGCGGTCGGGGTTGTTTCTGGCGGAGGTGCTGCTGATGAT
GTAATTAAAGTAGGCGGTCTTGAGACGGCGGATGGTCGAGGTGAGGTGTGGCAGGCTTGAGATCCAGCTG
TTGGGGTGAGTACTCCCTCTCAAAAGCGGGCATTACTTCTGCGCTAAGATTGTCAGTTTCCAAAAACGAG
GAGGATTTGATATTCACCTGGCCCGATCTGGCCATACACTTGAGTGACAATGACATCCACTTTGCCTTTC
TCTCCACAGGTGTCCACTCCCAGGTCCAAGTTTAAACTGCGGCCACTGCGGCCGCCACCATGGTCGCTGG
ATCTGATGCTGGCAGAGCCCTGGGCGTGCTGTCCGTCGTGTGCCTGCTGCACTGCTTCGGCTTCATCAGC
TGCTTCAGCCAGCAGATCTACGGCGTGGTGTACGGCAACGTGACCTTCCACGTGCCCAGCAACGTGCCCC
TGAAAGAGGTGCTCTGGAAGAAACAGAAAGACAAGGTGGCCGAGCTGGAAAACAGCGAGTTCCGGGCCTT
CAGCAGCTTCAAGAACCGGGTGTACCTGGACACCGTGTCCGGCAGCCTGACCATCTACAACCTGACCAGC
AGCGACGAGGACGAGTACGAGATGGAAAGCCCCAACATCACCGACACCATGAAGTTCTTTCTGTACGTGC
TGGAAAGCCTGCCCAGCCCTACCCTGACCTGTGCCCTGACCAACGGCAGCATCGAGGTGCAGTGCATGAT
CCCCGAGCACTACAACAGCCACCGGGGCCTGATCATGTACAGCTGGGACTGCCCTATGGAACAGTGCAAG
CGGAACAGCACCAGCATCTACTTCAAGATGGAAAACGATCTGCCCCAGAAAATCCAGTGCACCCTGAGCA
ACCCCCTGTTCAACACCACCTCCAGCATCATCCTGACCACCTGTATCCCCAGCAGCGGCCACAGCAGACA
CAGATACGCCCTGGGCGCGCC
Features (pLannotate 1.2.2; 19 found; start..end, strand, type, name):
    713..768     +  polyA_signal   β-globin poly(A) signal: rabbit β-globin polyadenylation signal (Gil and Proudfoot, 1987)
   1282..2963    -  rep_origin     oriP (fragment): Epstein-Barr virus oriP replication origin (Yates et al., 2000)
   3090..3194    +  promoter       AmpR promoter: bla
   3195..4055    +  CDS            AmpR: β-lactamase; bla; confers resistance to ampicillin, carbenicillin, and related antibiotics
   4226..4814    +  rep_origin     ori: high-copy-number ColE1/pMB1/pBR322/pUC origin of replication
   4997..5089    +  CDS            lacI (fragment): lac repressor; lacI; The lac repressor binds to the lac operator to inhibit transcription in E. coli. This inhibition can be relieved by adding lactose or isopropyl-β-D-thiogalactopyranoside (IPTG).
   5102..5123    +  protein_bind   CAP binding site: CAP binding activates transcription in the presence of cAMP. E. coli catabolite activator protein
   5138..5168    +  promoter       lac promoter: promoter for the E. coli lac operon
   5176..5192    +  protein_bind   lac operator: The lac repressor binds to the lac operator to inhibit transcription in E. coli. This inhibition can be relieved by adding lactose or isopropyl-β-D-thiogalactopyranoside (IPTG). lac repressor encoded by lacI
   5262..5278    +  promoter       tet promoter (fragment): E. coli promoter for tetracycline efflux protein gene
   5288..5313    -  CDS            bla(M) (fragment): β-lactamase lacking the signal sequence; bla(M); allows cytosolic expression of β-lactamase
   5487..5866    +  enhancer       CMV enhancer: human cytomegalovirus immediate early enhancer
   5868..6067    +  promoter       CMV promoter: human cytomegalovirus (CMV) immediate early promoter
   6135..6173    +  misc_feature   Ad SA (fragment): adenovirus major late transcript splice acceptor (Friedrich and Soriano, 1991)
   6206..6415    -  CDS            PTP (fragment): TERM_ADE02 - Experimental evidence at protein level: Swiss-Prot protein existence level 1. Protein covalently bound to the viral DNA that acts as a primer for viral genomic replication by DNA strand displacement. Assembles on the viral origin of replication in an initiation complex with viral polymerase, DBP, host NFIA and host POU2F1/OCT1. During initiation, the polymerase covalently couples the first dCTP with Ser- 580 of pTP. The terminal protein stimulates the template activity over 20 fold compared to protein-free templates. Neo-synthesized viral genomes are linked to two preterminal prot
   6446..6535    +  intron         chimeric intron (fragment): chimera between introns from adenovirus and immunoglobulin heavy chain genes
   6554..6600    +  CDS            IgH signal sequence (fragment): signal sequence from the mouse immunoglobulin heavy chain variable region
   6640..7293    +  CDS            CD58 (fragment): LFA3_HUMAN - Also known as LFA3. Experimental evidence at protein level: Swiss-Prot protein existence level 1. Ligand of the T-lymphocyte CD2 glycoprotein. This interaction is important in mediating thymocyte interactions with thymic epithelial cells, antigen-independent and -dependent interactions of T-lymphocytes with target cells and antigen-presenting cells and the T-lymphocyte rosetting with erythrocytes. In addition, the LFA-3/CD2 interaction may prime response by both the CD2+ and LFA-3+ cells. From Homo sapiens (Human).
   7291..553     +  CDS            Cd4 (fragment) (across the origin): CD4_RAT - Experimental evidence at protein level: Swiss-Prot protein existence level 1. Integral membrane glycoprotein that plays an essential role in the immune response and serves multiple functions in responses against both external and internal offenses. In T-cells, functions primarily as a coreceptor for MHC class II molecule:peptide complex. The antigens presented by class II peptides are derived from extracellular proteins while class I peptides are derived from cytosolic proteins. Interacts simultaneously with the T-cell receptor (TCR) and the MHC class II presented by antigen presenti
