[The description below was written by a language model from this plasmid's Addgene catalogue record and pLannotate feature annotations shown in this document.]
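Description:
CD58-bio-His is a mammalian expression plasmid built on the pTT3 backbone and designed to produce the ectodomain of human CD58 (LFA-3, the ligand of the T-cell glycoprotein CD2) as a soluble, tagged recombinant protein. It is maintained in E. coli through a high-copy ColE1/pUC-type origin with ampicillin selection (AmpR, β-lactamase). The backbone also carries a fragment of the Epstein-Barr virus oriP, an element that allows episomal retention in cells supplying EBNA1. This fits the transient-expression use for which pTT vectors are generally employed, although the record does not name a host cell line. Remnants of lac regulatory sequences are also annotated and appear to be backbone carry-over.

Expression is driven by the CMV immediate-early enhancer and promoter. These are followed by adenovirus-derived leader and splice sequences and a chimeric intron fragment, which promote efficient processing of the transcript. The rabbit β-globin polyadenylation signal terminates the transcript. The chemically synthesised CD58 insert (about 650 bp) sits between retained NotI and AscI sites and runs in frame into backbone-encoded C-terminal modules: rat CD4 domains 3 and 4, an enzymatic biotinylation sequence, a linker and a His tag. The feature table detects the CD58 and rat Cd4 segments, the latter spanning the numbering origin, but does not separately annotate the biotinylation peptide or His tag. It also flags a short immunoglobulin heavy-chain signal-sequence fragment upstream of CD58, whose relationship to the insert the record does not explain.

The CD4 d3+4 domains provide a common antibody-recognisable tag, the biotinylation site allows oriented capture on streptavidin, and the His tag allows affinity purification. The associated work used such proteins in a human platelet receptor protein microarray to screen for extracellular receptor–ligand interactions. The sequenced record is 7,301 nt, slightly shorter than the catalogued total of 7,308 bp.
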