Addgene plasmid #53153: CD58-bio-His
Purpose: Expresses full-length CD58 ectodomain in mammalian cells. C-terminal rat Cd4d3+4 tag, biotinylation sequence and His tag.
Depositing lab: Gavin Wright. Depositing organization: Wellcome Sanger Institute. Publication: A human platelet receptor protein microarray identifies FcepsilonR1alpha as an activating PEAR1 ligand. Sun Y, Vandenbriele C, Kauskot A, Verhamme P, Hoylaerts MF, Wright GJ. Mol Cell Proteomics. 2015 Feb 23. pii: mcp.M114.046946. 10.1074/mcp.M114.046946 PubMed 25713122.
Backbone
  Vector backbone: pTT3
  Backbone manufacturer: Yves Durocher, NRC
  Backbone size w/o insert (bp): 6651
  Total vector size (bp): 7308
  Modifications to backbone: Rat CD4 d3+4, enzymatic biotinylation sequence, linker and His tag (CD4d3+4-BioLHis).
  Vector type: Mammalian Expression
Growth in bacteria
  Bacterial resistance: Ampicillin, 100 μg/mL
  Growth temperature: 37°C
  Growth strain: Top10
  Copy number: High Copy
Gene/Insert
  Gene/Insert name: CD58 (alt name: LFA3)
  Species: H. sapiens (human)
  Insert size (bp): 657
  Entrez Gene: CD58 (a.k.a. LFA-3, LFA3, ag3)
  Promoter: CMV
  Tag / fusion protein: rat CD4 d3+4 (C terminal on backbone); enzymatic biotinylation sequence (C terminal on backbone); His tag (C terminal on backbone)
  Cloning method: Restriction Enzyme; 5′ cloning site NotI (not destroyed); 3′ cloning site AscI (not destroyed)
  Sequencing primers: 5′ CMV-fwd
Resource information
  A portion of this plasmid was derived from a plasmid made by: Insert was chemically synthesised.
Terms and licenses: Academic/Nonprofit Terms; Industry Terms: Not Available to Industry
Depositor comments: Article ref 85
How to cite: CD58-bio-His was a gift from Gavin Wright (Addgene plasmid # 53153 ; http://n2t.net/addgene:53153 ; RRID:Addgene_53153)
