>Addgene plasmid #53153 | CD58-bio-His | addgene partial sequence | sequence record 94434 | pMT2-F 5'-TTGCCTTTCTCTCCACAGGT-3'
ACTGCGGCCGCCACCATGGTCGCTGGATCTGATGCTGGCAGAGCCCTGGGCGTGCTGTCCGTCGTGTGCC
TGCTGCACTGCTTCGGCTTCATCAGCTGCTTCAGCCAGCAGATCTACGGCGTGGTGTACGGCAACGTGAC
CTTCCACGTGCCCAGCAACGTGCCCCTGAAAGAGGTGCTCTGGAAGAAACAGAAAGACAAGGTGGCCGAG
CTGGAAAACAGCGAGTTCCGGGCCTTCAGCAGCTTCAAGAACCGGGTGTACCTGGACACCGTGTCCGGCA
GCCTGACCATCTACAACCTGACCAGCAGCGACGAGGACGAGTACGAGATGGAAAGCCCCAACATCACCGA
CACCATGAAGTTCTTTCTGTACGTGCTGGAAAGCCTGCCCAGCCCTACCCTGACCTGTGCCCTGACCAAC
GGCAGCATCGAGGTGCAGTGCATGATCCCCGAGCACTACAACAGCCACCGGGGCCTGATCATGTACAGCT
GGGACTGCCCTATGGAACAGTGCAAGCGGAACAGCACCAGCATCTACTTCAAGATGGAAAACGATCTGCC
CCAGAAAATCCAGTGCACCCTGAGCAACCCCCTGTTCAACACCACCTCCAGCATCATCCTGACCACCTGT
ATCCCCAGCAGCGGCCACAGCAGACACAGATACGCCCTGGGCGCGCCGTCGACCTCCATCACGGCCTATA
AGAGTGAGGGGGAGTCAGCGGAGTTCTCCTTCCCACTCAACCTTGGAGAGGAAAGCCTGCAGGGAGAGTT
GAGATGGAAGGCAGAGAAGGCTCCTTCTTCCCAGTCCTGGATCACCTTCTCCCTAAAGAACCAAAAGGTG
TCTGTGCAGAAGTCTACTAGCAACCCCAAGTTCCAGCTGTCCGAAACGCTCC
