>Addgene plasmid #53153 | CD58-bio-His | addgene partial sequence | sequence record 94697 | rb_glob_PA_term-R 5'-CCCATATGTCCTTCCGAGTG-3'
AATAAATTTCCTTTATTAGCCAGAGGTCGAGGTCGGGGGATCCTTAATTAATCACGTGTCTAGACTCAAT
GGTGGTGATGGTGGTGGGGGCCCAGAGGGGCCAGAGGAGGCAGGTTCCTGTCCCTGTGGTTCCACAGCAT
CTTCTGGGCGTCCAGGATGTGGTGCAGGCTGCCGGAATTCAACCCTTTGGATAAAACCTGGATCTTGGAG
TCCATCTTGACCTCTTCACCTTCACTCAGTAGACATTGCCACACCCCTGCTTCAGGGGCCTGCACTTGAA
TCACTTTCTCCTGCCTGGAGACCCTGGCCTCCTGATTCTCCTGCTTCAAGATCAGTCTCATCTTGGGTGA
GGTGGGTCCCATCACCTCACAGGTCAAAGTGTTGCTGTCGGGCTGAGTCACTTTCATCACCACCAGGTTC
ACTTCCTGATACAGTATCCCTCTGTCCAGAGTCAGGGTCAGGTTGCCAGAACCAGCAAACTGAAGGGAGA
CCTGGGGTATCTGAAGGGTGAGTGGGAGCGTTTCGGACAGCTGGAACTTGGGGTTGCTAGTAGACTTCTG
CACAGACACCTTTTGGTTCTTTAGGGAGAAGGTGATCCAGGACTGGGAAGAAGGAGCCTTCTCTGCCTTC
CATCTCAACTCTCCCTGCAGGCTTTCCTCTCCAAGGTTGAGTGGGAAGGAGAACTCCGCTGACTCCCCCT
CACTCTTATAGGCCGTGATGGAGGTCGACGGCGCGCCCAGGGCGTATCTGTGTCTGCTGTGGCCGCTGCT
GGGGATACAGGTGGTCAGGATGATGCTGGAGGTGGTGTTGAACAGGG
